Addgene plasmid #66996: pMAL-c5X-Darpin E_01
Purpose: Expresses malE-Darpin E_01 in E. coli
Depositing lab: Ashutosh Chilkoti. Depositing organization: Duke University. Publication: Combinatorial codon scrambling enables scalable gene synthesis and amplification of repetitive proteins. Tang NC, Chilkoti A. Nat Mater. 2016 Jan 4. doi: 10.1038/nmat4521. PubMed 26726995.
Backbone
  Vector backbone: pMAL-c5X
  Backbone manufacturer: New England Biolabs
  Backbone size w/o insert (bp): 5677
  Vector type: Bacterial Expression
Growth in bacteria
  Bacterial resistance: Ampicillin, 100 μg/mL
  Growth temperature: 30°C
  Growth strain: DH5alpha
  Copy number: Low Copy
Gene/Insert
  Gene/Insert name: malE-Darpin E_01
  Species: Synthetic
  Promoter: tac
  Tag / fusion protein: malE-Factor Xa (N terminal on backbone); His6 (C terminal on backbone)
  Cloning method: Gibson Cloning
  Sequencing primers: 5′ GGTCGTCAGACTGTCGATGAAGCC; 3′ TGTCCTACTCAGGAGAGCGTTCAC
Terms and licenses: Academic/Nonprofit Terms; Industry Terms: Not Available to Industry
How to cite: pMAL-c5X-Darpin E_01 was a gift from Ashutosh Chilkoti (Addgene plasmid # 66996 ; http://n2t.net/addgene:66996 ; RRID:Addgene_66996)
