[The description below was written by a language model from this plasmid's Addgene catalogue record and pLannotate feature annotations shown in this document.]
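Description:
pMAL-c5X-Darpin E_01 is a bacterial expression plasmid built on the New England Biolabs pMAL-c5X backbone for producing a designed ankyrin repeat protein (DARPin E_01, a synthetic gene) as a fusion to maltose-binding protein in E. coli. The plasmid replicates from a ColE1/pMB1-type origin. Although the automated annotation labels this origin generically as high copy, the adjacent rop gene and pBR322 bom fragments fit the catalogue's description of the plasmid as low copy. Selection is by ampicillin through the bla (AmpR) gene and its own promoter.

Expression is driven by the tac promoter, a strong trp/lac hybrid followed by a lac operator. The plasmid also carries lacI under the up-mutated lacIq promoter, so it supplies abundant repressor that keeps transcription off until IPTG is added. The malE coding sequence lacks its signal peptide, so the MBP fusion stays in the cytoplasm. According to the record, MBP is followed by a Factor Xa cleavage site at the N-terminal side of the DARPin, and a His6 tag lies at the C terminus. This arrangement allows amylose or metal-affinity purification and proteolytic removal of MBP. The short feature annotated as a mouse Gabpb1 fragment just downstream of MBP most likely reflects ankyrin-repeat similarity within the DARPin insert rather than a genuine mouse sequence. The His6 tag and Factor Xa site are not annotated separately in the feature table. The rrnB T1 and T2 terminators end the transcript.

The insert was assembled by Gibson cloning. The associated publication concerns codon scrambling for the synthesis and amplification of genes encoding repetitive proteins, which suggests the construct was used to express one such synthesised repeat protein.
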