Features (pLannotate 1.2.2; 17 found; start..end, strand, type, name):
      3..80      +  promoter       lacIq promoter: lacI (mutant); In the lacIq allele, a single base change in the promoter boosts expression of the lacI gene about 10-fold.
     81..1163    +  CDS            lacI: lac repressor; lacI; The lac repressor binds to the lac operator to inhibit transcription in E. coli. This inhibition can be relieved by adding lactose or isopropyl-β-D-thiogalactopyranoside (IPTG).
   1176..1197    +  protein_bind   CAP binding site: CAP binding activates transcription in the presence of cAMP. E. coli catabolite activator protein
   1216..1233    +  promoter       tet promoter (fragment): E. coli promoter for tetracycline efflux protein gene
   1406..1434    +  promoter       tac promoter: strong E. coli promoter; hybrid between the trp and lac UV5 promoters
   1442..1458    +  protein_bind   lac operator: The lac repressor binds to the lac operator to inhibit transcription in E. coli. This inhibition can be relieved by adding lactose or isopropyl-β-D-thiogalactopyranoside (IPTG). lac repressor encoded by lacI
   1528..2628    +  CDS            MBP: maltose binding protein from E. coli; malE (mutated); This version of the gene does not encode a signal sequence, so MBP will remain in the cytosol.
   2698..2838    +  CDS            Gabpb1 (fragment): GABP1_MOUSE - Also known as Gabpb, Gabpb2. Experimental evidence at protein level: Swiss-Prot protein existence level 1. Transcription factor capable of interacting with purine rich repeats (GA repeats) (PubMed:25200183). Acts as a a master regulator of nuclear-encoded mitochondrial genes (PubMed:25200183). From Mus musculus (Mouse).
   3197..3283    +  terminator     rrnB T1 terminator: Escherichia coli rrnB; transcription terminator T1 from the E. coli rrnB gene
   3375..3402    +  terminator     rrnB T2 terminator: transcription terminator T2 from the E. coli rrnB gene
   3449..3520    +  promoter       AmpR promoter: bla
   3521..4381    +  CDS            AmpR: β-lactamase; bla; confers resistance to ampicillin, carbenicillin, and related antibiotics
   4469..5057    +  rep_origin     ori: high-copy-number ColE1/pMB1/pBR322/pUC origin of replication
   5243..5295    -  misc_feature   bom (fragment): basis of mobility region from pBR322
   5306..5325    -  misc_feature   bom (fragment): basis of mobility region from pBR322
   5427..5618    -  CDS            rop: Rop protein, which maintains plasmids at low copy number; rop
   5635..6015    +  CDS            YPB1_ECOLX: Protein predicted: Swiss-Prot protein existence level 4. From Escherichia coli.
>Addgene plasmid #66996 | pMAL-c5X-Darpin E_01 | depositor full sequence | sequence record 115437 | Full Sequence
CCGACACCATCGAATGGTGCAAAACCTTTCGCGGTATGGCATGATAGCGCCCGGAAGAGAGTCAATTCAG
GGTGGTGAATGTGAAACCAGTAACGTTATACGATGTCGCAGAGTATGCCGGTGTCTCTTATCAGACCGTT
TCCCGCGTGGTGAACCAGGCCAGCCACGTTTCTGCGAAAACGCGGGAAAAAGTGGAAGCGGCGATGGCGG
AGCTGAATTACATTCCCAACCGCGTGGCACAACAACTGGCGGGCAAACAGTCGTTGCTGATTGGCGTTGC
CACCTCCAGTCTGGCCCTGCACGCGCCGTCGCAAATTGTCGCGGCGATTAAATCTCGCGCCGATCAACTG
GGTGCCAGCGTGGTGGTGTCGATGGTAGAACGAAGCGGCGTCGAAGCCTGTAAAGCGGCGGTGCACAATC
TTCTCGCGCAACGCGTCAGTGGGCTGATCATTAACTATCCGCTGGATGACCAGGATGCCATTGCTGTGGA
AGCTGCCTGCACTAATGTTCCGGCGTTATTTCTTGATGTCTCTGACCAGACACCCATCAACAGTATTATT
TTCTCCCATGAAGACGGTACGCGACTGGGCGTGGAGCATCTGGTCGCATTGGGTCACCAGCAAATCGCGC
TGTTAGCGGGCCCATTAAGTTCTGTCTCGGCGCGTCTGCGTCTGGCTGGCTGGCATAAATATCTCACTCG
CAATCAAATTCAGCCGATAGCGGAACGGGAAGGCGACTGGAGTGCCATGTCCGGTTTTCAACAAACCATG
CAAATGCTGAATGAGGGCATCGTTCCCACTGCGATGCTGGTTGCCAACGATCAGATGGCGCTGGGCGCAA
TGCGCGCCATTACCGAGTCCGGGCTGCGCGTTGGTGCGGATATTTCGGTAGTGGGATACGACGATACCGA
AGACAGCTCATGTTATATCCCGCCGTTAACCACCATCAAACAGGATTTTCGCCTGCTGGGGCAAACCAGC
GTGGACCGCTTGCTGCAACTCTCTCAGGGCCAGGCGGTGAAGGGCAATCAGCTGTTGCCCGTCTCACTGG
TGAAAAGAAAAACCACCCTGGCGCCCAATACGCAAACCGCCTCTCCCCGCGCGTTGGCCGATTCATTAAT
GCAGCTGGCACGACAGGTTTCCCGACTGGAAAGCGGGCAGTGAGCGCAACGCAATTAATGTAAGTTAGCT
CACTCATTAGGCACAATTCTCATGTTTGACAGCTTATCATCGACTGCACGGTGCACCAATGCTTCTGGCG
TCAGGCAGCCATCGGAAGCTGTGGTATGGCTGTGCAGGTCGTAAATCACTGCATAATTCGTGTCGCTCAA
GGCGCACTCCCGTTCTGGATAATGTTTTTTGCGCCGACATCATAACGGTTCTGGCAAATATTCTGAAATG
AGCTGTTGACAATTAATCATCGGCTCGTATAATGTGTGGAATTGTGAGCGGATAACAATTTCACACAGGA
AACAGCCAGTCCGTTTAGGTGTTTTCACGAGCAATTGACCAACAAGGACCATAGATTATGAAAATCGAAG
AAGGTAAACTGGTAATCTGGATTAACGGCGATAAAGGCTATAACGGTCTCGCTGAAGTCGGTAAGAAATT
CGAGAAAGATACCGGAATTAAAGTCACCGTTGAGCATCCGGATAAACTGGAAGAGAAATTCCCACAGGTT
GCGGCAACTGGCGATGGCCCTGACATTATCTTCTGGGCACACGACCGCTTTGGTGGCTACGCTCAATCTG
GCCTGTTGGCTGAAATCACCCCGGACAAAGCGTTCCAGGACAAGCTGTATCCGTTTACCTGGGATGCCGT
ACGTTACAACGGCAAGCTGATTGCTTACCCGATCGCTGTTGAAGCGTTATCGCTGATTTATAACAAAGAT
CTGCTGCCGAACCCGCCAAAAACCTGGGAAGAGATCCCGGCGCTGGATAAAGAACTGAAAGCGAAAGGTA
AGAGCGCGCTGATGTTCAACCTGCAAGAACCGTACTTCACCTGGCCGCTGATTGCTGCTGACGGGGGTTA
TGCGTTCAAGTATGAAAACGGCAAGTACGACATTAAAGACGTGGGCGTGGATAACGCTGGCGCGAAAGCG
GGTCTGACCTTCCTGGTTGACCTGATTAAAAACAAACACATGAATGCAGACACCGATTACTCCATCGCAG
AAGCTGCCTTTAATAAAGGCGAAACAGCGATGACCATCAACGGCCCGTGGGCATGGTCCAACATCGACAC
CAGCAAAGTGAATTATGGTGTAACGGTACTGCCGACCTTCAAGGGTCAACCATCCAAACCGTTCGTTGGC
GTGCTGAGCGCAGGTATTAACGCCGCCAGTCCGAACAAAGAGCTGGCAAAAGAGTTCCTCGAAAACTATC
TGCTGACTGATGAAGGTCTGGAAGCGGTTAATAAAGACAAACCGCTGGGTGCCGTAGCGCTGAAGTCTTA
CGAGGAAGAGTTGGTGAAAGATCCGCGTATTGCCGCCACTATGGAAAACGCCCAGAAAGGTGAAATCATG
CCGAACATCCCGCAGATGTCCGCTTTCTGGTATGCCGTGCGTACTGCGGTGATCAACGCCGCCAGCGGTC
GTCAGACTGTCGATGAAGCCCTGAAAGACGCGCAGACTAATTCGAGCTCGAACAACAACAACAATAACAA
TAACAACAACCTCGGGATCGAGGGAAGGTCTTCCGGTGATCTGGGAAAAAAGTTACTAGAAGCAGCAAGA
GCTGGACAGGATGATGAGGTTAGAATACTCATGGCAAACGGGGCCGATGTTAATGCAGACGATACTTGGG
GATGGACCCCTCTTCATTTGGCTGCCTATCAGGGACATTTAGAGATTGTGGAAGTTCTACTTAAAAATGG
CGCTGACGTAAACGCTTATGACTATATTGGTTGGACTCCTTTACACTTAGCCGCAGATGGTCACCTTGAA
ATAGTTGAAGTCTTATTAAAGAATGGAGCGGATGTCAATGCGAGTGATTACATAGGAGATACACCACTAC
ATCTAGCTGCACATAATGGGCATCTCGAAATTGTAGAGGTATTACTGAAACACGGTGCTGATGTGAATGC
TCAAGATAAATTCGGTAAAACAGCTTTTGATATTAGTATAGACAATGGTAACGAAGACCTAGCAGAAATC
TTACAGGGCTCGGGACATCATCACCACCATCATTAATAATGAGCTTCAAATAAAACGAAAGGCTCAGTCG
AAAGACTGGGCCTTTCGTTTTATCTGTTGTTTGTCGGTGAACGCTCTCCTGAGTAGGACAAATCCGCCGG
GAGCGGATTTGAACGTTGCGAAGCAACGGCCCGGAGGGTGGCGGGCAGGACGCCCGCCATAAACTGCCAG
GCATCAAATTAAGCAGAAGGCCATCCTGACGGATGGCCTTTTTGCGTTTCTACAAACTCTTTCGGTCCGT
TGTTTATTTTTCTAAATACATTCAAATATGTATCCGCTCATGAGACAATAACCCTGATAAATGCTTCAAT
AATATTGAAAAAGGAAGAGTATGAGTATTCAACATTTCCGTGTCGCCCTTATTCCCTTTTTTGCGGCATT
TTGCCTTCCTGTTTTTGCTCACCCAGAAACGCTGGTGAAAGTAAAAGATGCTGAAGATCAGTTGGGTGCA
CGAGTGGGTTACATCGAACTGGATCTCAACAGCGGTAAGATCCTTGAGAGTTTTCGCCCCGAAGAACGTT
TCCCAATGATGAGCACTTTTAAAGTTCTGCTATGTGGCGCGGTATTATCCCGTGTTGACGCCGGGCAAGA
GCAACTCGGTCGCCGCATACACTATTCTCAGAATGACTTGGTTGAGTACTCACCAGTCACAGAAAAGCAT
CTTACGGATGGCATGACAGTAAGAGAATTATGCAGTGCTGCCATAACCATGAGTGATAACACTGCGGCCA
ACTTACTTCTGACAACGATCGGAGGACCGAAGGAGCTAACCGCTTTTTTGCACAACATGGGGGATCATGT
AACTCGCCTTGATCGTTGGGAACCGGAGCTGAATGAAGCCATACCAAACGACGAGCGTGACACCACGATG
CCTGTAGCAATGGCAACAACGTTGCGCAAACTATTAACTGGCGAACTACTTACTCTAGCTTCCCGGCAAC
AATTAATAGACTGGATGGAGGCGGATAAAGTTGCAGGACCACTTCTGCGCTCGGCCCTTCCGGCTGGCTG
GTTTATTGCTGATAAATCTGGAGCCGGTGAGCGTGGGTCTCGCGGTATCATTGCAGCACTGGGGCCAGAT
GGTAAGCCCTCCCGTATCGTAGTTATCTACACGACGGGGAGTCAGGCAACTATGGATGAACGAAATAGAC
AGATCGCTGAGATAGGTGCCTCACTGATTAAGCATTGGTAACTGTCAGACCAAGTTTACTCATATATACT
TTAGATTGATTTCCTTAGGACTGAGCGTCAACCCCGTAGAAAAGATCAAAGGATCTTCTTGAGATCCTTT
TTTTCTGCGCGTAATCTGCTGCTTGCAAACAAAAAAACCACCGCTACCAGCGGTGGTTTGTTTGCCGGAT
CAAGAGCTACCAACTCTTTTTCCGAAGGTAACTGGCTTCAGCAGAGCGCAGATACCAAATACTGTCCTTC
TAGTGTAGCCGTAGTTAGGCCACCACTTCAAGAACTCTGTAGCACCGCCTACATACCTCGCTCTGCTAAT
CCTGTTACCAGTGGCTGCTGCCAGTGGCGATAAGTCGTGTCTTACCGGGTTGGACTCAAGACGATAGTTA
CCGGATAAGGCGCAGCGGTCGGGCTGAACGGGGGGTTCGTGCACACAGCCCAGCTTGGAGCGAACGACCT
ACACCGAACTGAGATACCTACAGCGTGAGCTATGAGAAAGCGCCACGCTTCCCGAAGGGAGAAAGGCGGA
CAGGTATCCGGTAAGCGGCAGGGTCGGAACAGGAGAGCGCACGAGGGAGCTTCCAGGGGGAAACGCCTGG
TATCTTTATAGTCCTGTCGGGTTTCGCCACCTCTGACTTGAGCGTCGATTTTTGTGATGCTCGTCAGGGG
GGCGGAGCCTATGGAAAAACGCCAGCAACGCGGCCTTTTTACGGTTCCTGGCCTTTTGCTGGCCTTTTGC
TCACATGTTCTTTCCTGCGTTATCCCCTGATTCTGTGGATAACCGTATTACCGCCTTTGAGTGAGCTGAT
ACCGCTCGCCGCAGCCGAACGACCGAGCGCAGCGAGTCAGTGAGCGAGGAAGCGGAAGAGCGCCTGATGC
GGTATTTTCTCCTTACGCATCTGTGCGGTATTTCACACCGCATATAAGGTGCACTGTGACTGGGTCATGG
CTGCGCCCCGACACCCGCCAACACCCGCTGACGCGCCCTGACGGGCTTGTCTGCTCCCGGCATCCGCTTA
CAGACAAGCTGTGACCGTCTCCGGGAGCTGCATGTGTCAGAGGTTTTCACCGTCATCACCGAAACGCGCG
AGGCAGCTGCGGTAAAGCTCATCAGCGTGGTCGTGCAGCGATTCACAGATGTCTGCCTGTTCATCCGCGT
CCAGCTCGTTGAGTTTCTCCAGAAGCGTTAATGTCTGGCTTCTGATAAAGCGGGCCATGTTAAGGGCGGT
TTTTTCCTGTTTGGTCACTGATGCCTCCGTGTAAGGGGGATTTCTGTTCATGGGGGTAATGATACCGATG
AAACGAGAGAGGATGCTCACGATACGGGTTACTGATGATGAACATGCCCGGTTACTGGAACGTTGTGAGG
GTAAACAACTGGCGGTATGGATGCGGCGGGACCAGAGAAAAATCACTCAGGGTCAATGCCAGCGCTTCGT
TAATACAGATGTAGGTGTTCCACAGGGTAGCCAGCAGCATCCTGCGATGCAGATCCGGAACATAATGGTG
CAGGGCGCTGACTTCCGCGTTTCCAGACTTTACGAAACACGGAAACCGAAGACCATTCATGTTGTTGCTC
AGGTCGCAGACGTTTTGCAGCAGCAGTCGCTTCACGTTCGCTCGCGTATCGGTGATTCATTCTGCTAACC
AGTAAGGCAACCCCGCCAGCCTAGCCGGGTCCTCAACGACAGGAGCACGATCATGCGCACCCGTGGCCAG
GACCCAACGCTGCCCGAAATT
