>Addgene plasmid #66996 | pMAL-c5X-Darpin E_01 | addgene partial sequence | sequence record 118532 | Amp-R 5'-ATAATACCGCGCCACATAGC-3'
AAACTCTCAAGGATCTTACCGCTGTTGAGATCCAGTTCGATGTAACCCACTCGTGCACCCAACTGATCTT
CAGCATCTTTTACTTTCACCAGCGTTTCTGGGTGAGCAAAAACAGGAAGGCAAAATGCCGCAAAAAAGGG
AATAAGGGCGACACGGAAATGTTGAATACTCATACTCTTCCTTTTTCAATATTATTGAAGCATTTATCAG
GGTTATTGTCTCATGAGCGGATACATATTTGAATGTATTTAGAAAAATAAACAACGGACCGAAAGAGTTT
GTAGAAACGCAAAAAGGCCATCCGTCAGGATGGCCTTCTGCTTAATTTGATGCCTGGCAGTTTATGGCGG
GCGTCCTGCCCGCCACCCTCCGGGCCGTTGCTTCGCAACGTTCAAATCCGCTCCCGGCGGATTTGTCCTA
CTCAGGAGAGCGTTCACCGACAAACAACAGATAAAACGAAAGGCCCAGTCTTTCGACTGAGCCTTTCGTT
TTATTTGAAGCTTTCATTATTAATGATGGTGGTGATGATGTCCCGAGCCCTGTAAGATTTCTGCTAGGTC
TTCGTTACCATTGTCTATACTAATATCAAAAGCTGTTTTACCGAATTTATCTTGAGCATTCACATCAGCA
CCGTGTTTCAGTAATACCTCTACAATTTCGAGATGCCCATTATGTGCAGCTAGATGTAGTGGTGTATCTC
CTATGTAATCACTCGCATTGACATCCGCTCCATTCTTTAATAAGACTTCAACTATTTCAAGGTGACCATC
TGC
