>Addgene plasmid #66996 | pMAL-c5X-Darpin E_01 | addgene partial sequence | sequence record 118542 | MBP-F 5'-GATGAAGCCCTGAAAGACGCGCAG-3'
ATAACAATAACAACAACCTCGGGATCGAAGGCAGGTCTTCCGGTGATCTGGGAAAAAAGTTACTAGAAGC
AGCAAGAGCTGGACAGGATGATGAGGTTAGAATACTCATGGCAAACGGGGCCGATGTTAATGCAGACGAT
ACTTGGGGATGGACCCCTCTTCATTTGGCTGCCTATCAGGGACATTTAGAGATTGTGGAAGTTCTACTTA
AAAATGGCGCTGACGTAAACGCTTATGACTATATTGGTTGGACTCCTTTACACTTAGCCGCAGATGGTCA
CCTTGAAATAGTTGAAGTCTTATTAAAGAATGGAGCGGATGTCAATGCGAGTGATTACATAGGAGATACA
CCACTACATCTAGCTGCACATAATGGGCATCTCGAAATTGTAGAGGTATTACTGAAACACGGTGCTGATG
TGAATGCTCAAGATAAATTCGGTAAAACAGCTTTTGATATTAGTATAGACAATGGTAACGAAGACCTAGC
AGAAATCTTACAGGGCTCGGGACATCATCACCACCATCATTAATAATGAAAGCTTCAAATAAAACGAAAG
GCTCAGTCGAAAGACTGGGCCTTTCGTTTTATCTGTTGTTTGTCGGTGAACGCTCTCCTGAGTAGGACAA
ATCCGCCGGGAGCGGATTTGAACGTTGCGAAGCAACGGCCCGGAGGGGTGGCGGGCAGGACGCCC
